>Addgene plasmid #80454 | pX330-Flag-eSpCas9-H840A | depositor full sequence | sequence record 151472 | pX330-Flag-eSpCas9-H840A sequence 8074 bps
CTAGAGGTACCCGTTACATAACTTACGGTAAATGGCCCGCCTGGCTGACCGCCCAACGACCCCCGCCCAT
TGACGTCAATAGTAACGCCAATAGGGACTTTCCATTGACGTCAATGGGTGGAGTATTTACGGTAAACTGC
CCACTTGGCAGTACATCAAGTGTATCATATGCCAAGTACGCCCCCTATTGACGTCAATGACGGTAAATGG
CCCGCCTGGCATTGTGCCCAGTACATGACCTTATGGGACTTTCCTACTTGGCAGTACATCTACGTATTAG
TCATCGCTATTACCATGGTCGAGGTGAGCCCCACGTTCTGCTTCACTCTCCCCATCTCCCCCCCCTCCCC
ACCCCCAATTTTGTATTTATTTATTTTTTAATTATTTTGTGCAGCGATGGGGGCGGGGGGGGGGGGGGGG
CGCGCGCCAGGCGGGGCGGGGCGGGGCGAGGGGCGGGGCGGGGCGAGGCGGAGAGGTGCGGCGGCAGCCA
ATCAGAGCGGCGCGCTCCGAAAGTTTCCTTTTATGGCGAGGCGGCGGCGGCGGCGGCCCTATAAAAAGCG
AAGCGCGCGGCGGGCGGGAGTCGCTGCGACGCTGCCTTCGCCCCGTGCCCCGCTCCGCCGCCGCCTCGCG
CCGCCCGCCCCGGCTCTGACTGACCGCGTTACTCCCACAGGTGAGCGGGCGGGACGGCCCTTCTCCTCCG
GGCTGTAATTAGCTGAGCAAGAGGTAAGGGTTTAAGGGATGGTTGGTTGGTGGGGTATTAATGTTTAATT
ACCTGGAGCACCTGCCTGAAATCACTTTTTTTCAGGTTGGACCGGTGCCACCATGGACTATAAGGACCAC
GACGGAGACTACAAGGATCATGATATTGATTACAAAGACGATGACGATAAGATGGCCCCAAAGAAGAAGC
GGAAGGTCGGTATCCACGGAGTCCCAGCAGCCGACAAGAAGTACAGCATCGGCCTGGACATCGGCACCAA
CTCTGTGGGCTGGGCCGTGATCACCGACGAGTACAAGGTGCCCAGCAAGAAATTCAAGGTGCTGGGCAAC
ACCGACCGGCACAGCATCAAGAAGAACCTGATCGGAGCCCTGCTGTTCGACAGCGGCGAAACAGCCGAGG
CCACCCGGCTGAAGAGAACCGCCAGAAGAAGATACACCAGACGGAAGAACCGGATCTGCTATCTGCAAGA
GATCTTCAGCAACGAGATGGCCAAGGTGGACGACAGCTTCTTCCACAGACTGGAAGAGTCCTTCCTGGTG
GAAGAGGATAAGAAGCACGAGCGGCACCCCATCTTCGGCAACATCGTGGACGAGGTGGCCTACCACGAGA
AGTACCCCACCATCTACCACCTGAGAAAGAAACTGGTGGACAGCACCGACAAGGCCGACCTGCGGCTGAT
CTATCTGGCCCTGGCCCACATGATCAAGTTCCGGGGCCACTTCCTGATCGAGGGCGACCTGAACCCCGAC
AACAGCGACGTGGACAAGCTGTTCATCCAGCTGGTGCAGACCTACAACCAGCTGTTCGAGGAAAACCCCA
TCAACGCCAGCGGCGTGGACGCCAAGGCCATCCTGTCTGCCAGACTGAGCAAGAGCAGACGGCTGGAAAA
TCTGATCGCCCAGCTGCCCGGCGAGAAGAAGAATGGCCTGTTCGGAAACCTGATTGCCCTGAGCCTGGGC
CTGACCCCCAACTTCAAGAGCAACTTCGACCTGGCCGAGGATGCCAAACTGCAGCTGAGCAAGGACACCT
ACGACGACGACCTGGACAACCTGCTGGCCCAGATCGGCGACCAGTACGCCGACCTGTTTCTGGCCGCCAA
GAACCTGTCCGACGCCATCCTGCTGAGCGACATCCTGAGAGTGAACACCGAGATCACCAAGGCCCCCCTG
AGCGCCTCTATGATCAAGAGATACGACGAGCACCACCAGGACCTGACCCTGCTGAAAGCTCTCGTGCGGC
AGCAGCTGCCTGAGAAGTACAAAGAGATTTTCTTCGACCAGAGCAAGAACGGCTACGCCGGCTACATTGA
CGGCGGAGCCAGCCAGGAAGAGTTCTACAAGTTCATCAAGCCCATCCTGGAAAAGATGGACGGCACCGAG
GAACTGCTCGTGAAGCTGAACAGAGAGGACCTGCTGCGGAAGCAGCGGACCTTCGACAACGGCAGCATCC
CCCACCAGATCCACCTGGGAGAGCTGCACGCCATTCTGCGGCGGCAGGAAGATTTTTACCCATTCCTGAA
GGACAACCGGGAAAAGATCGAGAAGATCCTGACCTTCCGCATCCCCTACTACGTGGGCCCTCTGGCCAGG
GGAAACAGCAGATTCGCCTGGATGACCAGAAAGAGCGAGGAAACCATCACCCCCTGGAACTTCGAGGAAG
TGGTGGACAAGGGCGCTTCCGCCCAGAGCTTCATCGAGCGGATGACCAACTTCGATAAGAACCTGCCCAA
CGAGAAGGTGCTGCCCAAGCACAGCCTGCTGTACGAGTACTTCACCGTGTATAACGAGCTGACCAAAGTG
AAATACGTGACCGAGGGAATGAGAAAGCCCGCCTTCCTGAGCGGCGAGCAGAAAAAGGCCATCGTGGACC
TGCTGTTCAAGACCAACCGGAAAGTGACCGTGAAGCAGCTGAAAGAGGACTACTTCAAGAAAATCGAGTG
CTTCGACTCCGTGGAAATCTCCGGCGTGGAAGATCGGTTCAACGCCTCCCTGGGCACATACCACGATCTG
CTGAAAATTATCAAGGACAAGGACTTCCTGGACAATGAGGAAAACGAGGACATTCTGGAAGATATCGTGC
TGACCCTGACACTGTTTGAGGACAGAGAGATGATCGAGGAACGGCTGAAAACCTATGCCCACCTGTTCGA
CGACAAAGTGATGAAGCAGCTGAAGCGGCGGAGATACACCGGCTGGGGCAGGCTGAGCCGGAAGCTGATC
AACGGCATCCGGGACAAGCAGTCCGGCAAGACAATCCTGGATTTCCTGAAGTCCGACGGCTTCGCCAACA
GAAACTTCATGCAGCTGATCCACGACGACAGCCTGACCTTTAAAGAGGACATCCAGAAAGCCCAGGTGTC
CGGCCAGGGCGATAGCCTGCACGAGCACATTGCCAATCTGGCCGGCAGCCCCGCCATTAAGAAGGGCATC
CTGCAGACAGTGAAGGTGGTGGACGAGCTCGTGAAAGTGATGGGCCGGCACAAGCCCGAGAACATCGTGA
TCGAAATGGCCAGAGAGAACCAGACCACCCAGAAGGGACAGAAGAACAGCCGCGAGAGAATGAAGCGGAT
CGAAGAGGGCATCAAAGAGCTGGGCAGCCAGATCCTGAAAGAACACCCCGTGGAAAACACCCAGCTGCAG
AACGAGAAGCTGTACCTGTACTACCTGCAGAATGGGCGGGATATGTACGTGGACCAGGAACTGGACATCA
ACCGGCTGTCCGACTACGATGTGGACGCCATCGTGCCTCAGAGCTTTCTGGCCGACGACTCCATCGACAA
CAAGGTGCTGACCAGAAGCGACAAGAACCGGGGCAAGAGCGACAACGTGCCCTCCGAAGAGGTCGTGAAG
AAGATGAAGAACTACTGGCGGCAGCTGCTGAACGCCAAGCTGATTACCCAGAGAAAGTTCGACAATCTGA
CCAAGGCCGAGAGAGGCGGCCTGAGCGAACTGGATAAGGCCGGCTTCATCAAGAGACAGCTGGTGGAAAC
CCGGCAGATCACAAAGCACGTGGCACAGATCCTGGACTCCCGGATGAACACTAAGTACGACGAGAATGAC
AAGCTGATCCGGGAAGTGAAAGTGATCACCCTGAAGTCCAAGCTGGTGTCCGATTTCCGGAAGGATTTCC
AGTTTTACAAAGTGCGCGAGATCAACAACTACCACCACGCCCACGACGCCTACCTGAACGCCGTCGTGGG
AACCGCCCTGATCAAAAAGTACCCTGCGCTGGAAAGCGAGTTCGTGTACGGCGACTACAAGGTGTACGAC
GTGCGGAAGATGATCGCCAAGAGCGAGCAGGAAATCGGCAAGGCTACCGCCAAGTACTTCTTCTACAGCA
ACATCATGAACTTTTTCAAGACCGAGATTACCCTGGCCAACGGCGAGATCCGGAAGGCGCCTCTGATCGA
GACAAACGGCGAAACCGGGGAGATCGTGTGGGATAAGGGCCGGGATTTTGCCACCGTGCGGAAAGTGCTG
AGCATGCCCCAAGTGAATATCGTGAAAAAGACCGAGGTGCAGACAGGCGGCTTCAGCAAAGAGTCTATCC
TGCCCAAGAGGAACAGCGATAAGCTGATCGCCAGAAAGAAGGACTGGGACCCTAAGAAGTACGGCGGCTT
CGACAGCCCCACCGTGGCCTATTCTGTGCTGGTGGTGGCCAAAGTGGAAAAGGGCAAGTCCAAGAAACTG
AAGAGTGTGAAAGAGCTGCTGGGGATCACCATCATGGAAAGAAGCAGCTTCGAGAAGAATCCCATCGACT
TTCTGGAAGCCAAGGGCTACAAAGAAGTGAAAAAGGACCTGATCATCAAGCTGCCTAAGTACTCCCTGTT
CGAGCTGGAAAACGGCCGGAAGAGAATGCTGGCCTCTGCCGGCGAACTGCAGAAGGGAAACGAACTGGCC
CTGCCCTCCAAATATGTGAACTTCCTGTACCTGGCCAGCCACTATGAGAAGCTGAAGGGCTCCCCCGAGG
ATAATGAGCAGAAACAGCTGTTTGTGGAACAGCACAAGCACTACCTGGACGAGATCATCGAGCAGATCAG
CGAGTTCTCCAAGAGAGTGATCCTGGCCGACGCTAATCTGGACAAAGTGCTGTCCGCCTACAACAAGCAC
CGGGATAAGCCCATCAGAGAGCAGGCCGAGAATATCATCCACCTGTTTACCCTGACCAATCTGGGAGCCC
CTGCCGCCTTCAAGTACTTTGACACCACCATCGACCGGAAGAGGTACACCAGCACCAAAGAGGTGCTGGA
CGCCACCCTGATCCACCAGAGCATCACCGGCCTGTACGAGACACGGATCGACCTGTCTCAGCTGGGAGGC
GACAAAAGGCCGGCGGCCACGAAAAAGGCCGGCCAGGCAAAAAAGAAAAAGTAATTCCTAGAGCTCGCTG
ATCAGCCTCGACTGTGCCTTCTAGTTGCCAGCCATCTGTTGTTTGCCCCTCCCCCGTGCCTTCCTTGACC
CTGGAAGGTGCCACTCCCACTGTCCTTTCCTAATAAAATGAGGAAATTGCATCGCATTGTCTGAGTAGGT
GTCATTCTATTCTGGGGGGTGGGGTGGGGCAGGACAGCAAGGGGGAGGATTGGGAAGAGAATAGCAGGCA
TGCTGGGGAGCGGCCGCAGGAACCCCTAGTGATGGAGTTGGCCACTCCCTCTCTGCGCGCTCGCTCGCTC
ACTGAGGCCGGGCGACCAAAGGTCGCCCGACGCCCGGGCTTTGCCCGGGCGGCCTCAGTGAGCGAGCGAG
CGCGCAGCTGCCTGCAGGGGCGCCTGATGCGGTATTTTCTCCTTACGCATCTGTGCGGTATTTCACACCG
CATA
[142 nt withheld, positions 5535-5676]
C
[141 nt withheld, positions 5678-5818]
CCTTTGACGTTGGAGTCCACGTTCTTT
[37 nt withheld, positions 5846-5882]
ACCCTATCTCGGGCTATTCTTTTGATTTATAAGGGATTTTGCCGATTTCGGCCTATTGGTTAAAAAATGA
GCTGATTTAACAAAAATTTAACGCGAATTTTAACAAAATATTAACGTTTACAATTTTATGGTGCACTCTC
AGTACAATCTGCTCTGATGCCGCATAGTTAAGCCAGCCCCGACACCCGCCAACACCCGCTGACGCGCCCT
GACGGGCTTGTCTGCTCCCGGCATCCGCTTACAGACAAGCTGTGACCGTCTCCGGGAGCTGCATGTGTCA
GAGGTTTTCACCGTCATCACCGAAACGCGCGAGACGAAAGGGCCTCGTGATACGCCTATTTTTATAGGTT
AATGTCATGATAATAATGGTTTCTTAGACGTCAGGTGGCACTTTTCGGGGAAATGTGCGCGGAACCCCTA
TTTGTTTATTTTTCTAAATACATTCAAATATGTATCCGCTCATGAGACAATAACCCTGATAAATGCTTCA
ATAATATTGAAAAAGGAAGAGTATGAGTATTCAACATTTCCGTGTCGCCCTTATTCCCTTTTTTGCGGCA
TTTTGCCTTCCTGTTTTTGCTCACCCAGAAACGCTGGTGAAAGTAAAAGATGCTGAAGATCAGTTGGGTG
CACGAGTGGGTTACATCGAACTGGATCTCAACAGCGGTAAGATCCTTGAGAGTTTTCGCCCCGAAGAACG
TTTTCCAATGATGAGCACTTTTAAAGTTCTGCTATGTGGCGCGGTATTATCCCGTATTGACGCCGGGCAA
GAGCAACTCGGTCGCCGCATACACTATTCTCAGAATGACTTGGTTGAGTACTCACCAGTCACAGAAAAGC
ATCTTACGGATGGCATGACAGTAAGAGAATTATGCAGTGCTGCCATAACCATGAGTGATAACACTGCGGC
CAACTTACTTCTGACAACGATCGGAGGACCGAAGGAGCTAACCGCTTTTTTGCACAACATGGGGGATCAT
GTAACTCGCCTTGATCGTTGGGAACCGGAGCTGAATGAAGCCATACCAAACGACGAGCGTGACACCACGA
TGCCTGTAGCAATGGCAACAACGTTGCGCAAACTATTAACTGGCGAACTACTTACTCTAGCTTCCCGGCA
ACAATTAATAGACTGGATGGAGGCGGATAAAGTTGCAGGACCACTTCTGCGCTCGGCCCTTCCGGCTGGC
TGGTTTATTGCTGATAAATCTGGAGCCGGTGAGCGTGGAAGCCGCGGTATCATTGCAGCACTGGGGCCAG
ATGGTAAGCCCTCCCGTATCGTAGTTATCTACACGACGGGGAGTCAGGCAACTATGGATGAACGAAATAG
ACAGATCGCTGAGATAGGTGCCTCACTGATTAAGCATTGGTAACTGTCAGACCAAGTTTACTCATATATA
CTTTAGATTGATTTAAAACTTCATTTTTAATTTAAAAGGATCTAGGTGAAGATCCTTTTTGATAATCTCA
TGACCAAAATCCCTTAACGTGAGTTTTCGTTCCACTGAGCGTCAGACCCCGTAGAAAAGATCAAAGGATC
TTCTTGAGATCCTTTTTTTCTGCGCGTAATCTGCTGCTTGCAAACAAAAAAACCACCGCTACCAGCGGTG
GTTTGTTTGCCGGATCAAGAGCTACCAACTCTTTTTCCGAAGGTAACTGGCTTCAGCAGAGCGCAGATAC
CAAATACTGTCCTTCTAGTGTAGCCGTAGTTAGGCCACCACTTCAAGAACTCTGTAGCACCGCCTACATA
CCTCGCTCTGCTAATCCTGTTACCAGTGGCTGCTGCCAGTGGCGATAAGTCGTGTCTTACCGGGTTGGAC
TCAAGACGATAGTTACCGGATAAGGCGCAGCGGTCGGGCTGAACGGGGGGTTCGTGCACACAGCCCAGCT
TGGAGCGAACGACCTACACCGAACTGAGATACCTACAGCGTGAGCTATGAGAAAGCGCCACGCTTCCCGA
AGGGAGAAAGGCGGACAGGTATCCGGTAAGCGGCAGGGTCGGAACAGGAGAGCGCACGAGGGAGCTTCCA
GGGGGAAACGCCTGGTATCTTTATAGTCCTGTCGGGTTTCGCCACCTCTGACTTGAGCGTCGATTTTTGT
GATGCTCGTCAGGGGGGCGGAGCCTATGGAAAAACGCCAGCAACGCGGCCTTTTTACGGTTCCTGGCCTT
TTGCTGGCCTTTTGCTCACATG
Features (pLannotate 1.2.2; 15 found; start..end, strand, type, name):
     12..297     +  enhancer       CMV enhancer: human cytomegalovirus immediate early enhancer; contains an 18-bp deletion relative to the standard CMV enhancer
    299..576     +  promoter       chicken β-actin promoter: No description available
    577..805     +  intron         hybrid intron: hybrid between chicken β-actin (CBA) and minute virus of mice (MMV) introns (Gray et al., 2011)
    943..2544    +  CDS            Cas9(N): N-terminal portion of Streptococcus pyogenes Cas9 (Zetsche et al., 2015)
   2545..5043    +  CDS            Cas9(C): C-terminal portion of Streptococcus pyogenes Cas9 (Zetsche et al., 2015)
   5044..5091    +  CDS            nucleoplasmin NLS: bipartite nuclear localization signal from nucleoplasmin
   5122..5233    +  polyA_signal   bGH poly(A) signal: bovine growth hormone polyadenylation signal
   5338..5478    +  repeat_region  AAV2 ITR: inverted terminal repeat of adeno-associated virus serotype 2 inverted
   5483..5534    -  misc_feature   bom (fragment): basis of mobility region from pBR322
   5553..5933    +  rep_origin     M13 ori (sequence partly withheld): M13 bacteriophage origin of replication; arrow indicates direction of (+) strand synthesis
   6009..6058    -  misc_feature   bom (fragment): basis of mobility region from pBR322
   6160..6195    -  CDS            rop (fragment): Rop protein, which maintains plasmids at low copy number; rop
   6290..6394    +  promoter       AmpR promoter: bla
   6395..7255    +  CDS            AmpR: β-lactamase; bla; confers resistance to ampicillin, carbenicillin, and related antibiotics
   7426..8014    +  rep_origin     ori: high-copy-number ColE1/pMB1/pBR322/pUC origin of replication
