[The description below was written by a language model from this plasmid's Addgene catalogue record and pLannotate feature annotations shown in this document.]
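Description:
pX330-Flag-eSpCas9-H840A is an 8,074 bp mammalian expression and CRISPR plasmid built on the pX330 backbone. It carries an "enhanced" Streptococcus pyogenes Cas9 with an H840A substitution. In bacteria it replicates from a high-copy ColE1/pUC-type origin and is selected with ampicillin through the bla (AmpR) gene and its own promoter. The backbone also contains an M13/f1-type phage origin, short annotated fragments of bom and rop, and a single AAV2 inverted terminal repeat downstream of the expression cassette. One ITR alone does not make a packageable AAV genome, so it is best read as a backbone remnant.

The payload is a single Pol II cassette driven by the CBh promoter, which the feature table resolves into a CMV enhancer, the chicken β-actin promoter and a hybrid CBA/MVM intron. This drives the roughly 4.1 kb Cas9 coding sequence, which the software annotates as contiguous N- and C-terminal portions of one open reading frame. According to the catalogue, the protein has an N-terminal 3xFLAG tag and NLS, although these are not annotated separately. The C-terminal nucleoplasmin bipartite NLS is annotated, and a bGH polyadenylation signal ends the transcript. The FLAG tag allows detection or immunoprecipitation, and the two NLSs direct nuclear import.

H840A is generally known to inactivate the HNH nuclease domain, which converts Cas9 into a nickase, though the record still labels the insert a nuclease. The table lists no U6 promoter or guide RNA scaffold, and the record does not say how a guide is supplied. The stated purpose is simply mammalian expression of enhanced SpCas9.
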