Addgene plasmid #80454: pX330-Flag-eSpCas9-H840A
Purpose: enhanced SpCas9 mammalian expression vector
Depositing lab: Ervin Welker.
Backbone
  Vector backbone: pX330
  Backbone size w/o insert (bp): 3973
  Total vector size (bp): 8074
  Vector type: Mammalian Expression, CRISPR
Growth in bacteria
  Bacterial resistance: Ampicillin, 100 μg/mL
  Growth temperature: 37°C
  Growth strain: NEB Stable
  Copy number: High Copy
Gene/Insert
  Gene/Insert name: ehSpCas9_H840A (alt name: Enhanced Streptococcus pyogenes Cas9 nuclease)
  Species: Streptococcus pyogenes
  Insert size (bp): 4101
  Promoter: CBh
  Tag / fusion protein: 3xFLAG (N terminal on insert); NLS (N terminal on insert); NLS (C terminal on insert)
  Cloning method: Unknown
  Sequencing primers: 5′ TAGAAGGCACAGTCGAGG
Terms and licenses: Academic/Nonprofit Terms; Industry Terms: Not Available to Industry
How to cite: pX330-Flag-eSpCas9-H840A was a gift from Ervin Welker (Addgene plasmid # 80454 ; http://n2t.net/addgene:80454 ; RRID:Addgene_80454)
