>Addgene plasmid #80454 | pX330-Flag-eSpCas9-H840A | addgene partial sequence | sequence record 156533 | dCas9-R2 5'-GGGTTTCCACCAGCTGTCTC-3'
CAGTTCGCTCAGGCCGCCTCTCTCGGCCTTGGTCAGATTGTCGAACTTTCTCTGGGTAATCAGCTTGGCG
TTCAGCAGCTGCCGCCAGTAGTTCTTCATCTTCTTCACGACCTCTTCGGAGGGCACGTTGTCGCTCTTGC
CCCGGTTCTTGTCGCTTCTGGTCAGCACCTTGTTGTCGATGGAGTCGTCGGCCAGAAAGCTCTGAGGCAC
GATGGCGTCCACATCGTAGTCGGACAGCCGGTTGATGTCCAGTTCCTGGTCCACGTACATATCCCGCCCA
TTCTGCAGGTAGTACAGGTACAGCTTCTCGTTCTGCAGCTGGGTGTTTTCCACGGGGTGTTCTTTCAGGA
TCTGGCTGCCCAGCTCTTTGATGCCCTCTTCGATCCGCTTCATTCTCTCGCGGCTGTTCTTCTGTCCCTT
CTGGGTGGTCTGGTTCTCTCTGGCCATTTCGATCACGATGTTCTCGGGCTTGTGCCGGCCCATCACTTTC
ACGAGCTCGTCCACCACCTTCACTGTCTGCAGGATGCCCTTCTTAATGGCGGGGCTGCCGGCCAGATTGG
CAATGTGCTCGTGCAGGCTATCGCCCTGGCCGGACACCTGGGCTTTCTGGATGTCCTCTTTAAAGGTCAG
GCTGTCGTCGTGGATCAGCTGCATGAAGTTTCTGTTGGCGAAGCCGTCGGACTTCAGGAAATCCAGGATT
GTCTTGCCGGACTGCTTGTCCCGGATGCCGTTGATCAGCTTCCGGCTCAGCCTGCCCCAGCCGGTGTATC
TCCGCCGCTTCAGCTGCTTCATCACTTTGTCGTCGAACAGGTGGGCATAGGTTT
