>Addgene plasmid #80454 | pX330-Flag-eSpCas9-H840A | addgene partial sequence | sequence record 156535 | pCBhProF 5'-agggatggttggttggtggg-3'
GTTGGACCGGTGCCACCATGGACTATAAGGACCACGACGGAGACTACAAGGATCATGATATTGATTACAA
AGACGATGACGATAAGATGGCCCCAAAGAAGAAGCGGAAGGTCGGTATCCACGGAGTCCCAGCAGCCGAC
AAGAAGTACAGCATCGGCCTGGACATCGGCACCAACTCTGTGGGCTGGGCCGTGATCACCGACGAGTACA
AGGTGCCCAGCAAGAAATTCAAGGTGCTGGGCAACACCGACCGGCACAGCATCAAGAAGAACCTGATCGG
AGCCCTGCTGTTCGACAGCGGCGAAACAGCCGAGGCCACCCGGCTGAAGAGAACCGCCAGAAGAAGATAC
ACCAGACGGAAGAACCGGATCTGCTATCTGCAAGAGATCTTCAGCAACGAGATGGCCAAGGTGGACGACA
GCTTCTTCCACAGACTGGAAGAGTCCTTCCTGGTGGAAGAGGATAAGAAGCACGAGCGGCACCCCATCTT
CGGCAACATCGTGGACGAGGTGGCCTACCACGAGAAGTACCCCACCATCTACCACCTGAGAAAGAAACTG
GTGGACAGCACCGACAAGGCCGACCTGCGGCTGATCTATCTGGCCCTGGCCCACATGATCAAGTTCCGGG
GCCACTTCCTGATCGAGGGCGACCTGAACC
